>Addgene plasmid #217247 | pMV-Tigger1 | addgene full sequence | sequence record 443567 | Addgene NGS Result
AAAAATAAACAAATAGGGGTTCCGCGCACATTTCCCCGAAAAGTGCCACCTGACGTCTAAGAAACCATTA
TTATCATGACATTAACCTATAAAAATAGGCGTATCACGAGGCCCTTTCGTTGTAAAACGACGGCCAGTCG
AACCACGCAATGCGTCTCGATCCGCAGTGTCTTGCGTCTCTCAATTGTACAGGCATACCTCGTTTTATTG
CGCTTCGCTTTATTGCGCTTCGCAGATATTGCGTTTTTTACAAATTGAAGGTTTGTGGCAACCCTGCGTC
GAGCAAGTCTATCGGCGCCATTTTTCCAACAGCATGTGCTCACTTCGTGTCTCTGTGTCACATTTTGGTA
ATTCTCGCAATATTTCAAACTTTTTCATTATTATTATATCTGTTATGGTGATCTGTGATCAGTGATCTTT
GATGTTACTATTGTAATTGTTTTGGGGCGCCACGAACCGCGCCCATATAAGACGGCGAACTTAATCGATA
AATGTTGTGTGTGTTCTGACTGCTCCACCGACCGGCCGTTCCCCCATCTCTCTCCCTCTCCTCGGGCCTC
CCTATTCCCTGAGACACAACAATATTGAAATTAGGCCAATTAATAACCCTACAACCGGTCAATTGTTTCC
TTGCAGGGCTGCCCAGAGGGGGGGGGGGGCAACTGGGGCAATTTGCCCCGGGCCCCTGCAAAGCAAGGGC
CCCCTGCCTCAGCTCCTGTGTGTACCGTTGGCCCCTGCCCTGCGACATCGCTCACCAGAATTCTTGGTAT
TTTGTTTTCATGAAAAAGAGGAAATTGGTGTATTAGAGTGTAAGATGACACTGAATCATTCTCAACATGT
AATTGTGACATTATGGGACCCGTCCCCGACCATGAAGTAAATATTATACATAGTTGTGTGTGAAACAGAT
GCTAATTTGAGGCTTAAGTGATTGTTGCATTGATGTCCAAGGGGGAGTCTAAACCAATCACGGTAAGGTA
ACATCTTTCTTTATCTCTGGGCAGCAATAGAGACAAGATTGATCAGGCAGGCTTATGATTGGCCTAGCCT
AGGGCCTAGGCCAAGTAGCCCTGGTTACAGAGTCTGTTGTGAGGAGAGAAGGAACAGGGAAGGCTTTAAG
GAGGGATCTGTGGCAGAGCCGGCCTGTTGTCACAGAAAGACCTCCAGGGGAAAGAGTTCAAGTCGTGAGT
GAATGTCAGCTCTGTGGGTTCTTAAGGGCCAAAGTCAGAAATGAATTTGCAAGAATATAATAATTAAAAT
GATATATATTGTTTTCTTTATATTTGCCAAGGAAAATAACAACATTAGACATAACACATATTCAGGTTCA
CATATTTCCCCACTTCAAAAAGTACTTAAATGCAAAGTGTCTATATAACTCTTGGGGAAAAATATTAAAG
TCCTTCTTGATTGAAGAAGCCTGTGCTCCAAACTGCAAATCTTGCTTTCAGTATTGCAGAGATGACTTGC
TCTCTTCTGGTCCTTCAAACAGCAGCAGTTGCTTACTAAGGCCCATAAGAATATGAACAGTCTCACAATG
CCCTTAATCAAGGGGTTAAAGGCTAAATATACAAGTTTATTCTCCAGCAACAGTACAAAGACAATCCTCC
TTCCTCTGTCTACTCTCTCTGCAGTTACTTTCTTTTTCCTTAAACAGGGGCAGGGCCTGCTTATCCTCTG
CCACACCCACAAGCCTGAACCAAGTACAACCCAGCTTATGGGGGTTACATGAGCACCAGCTAAGATTTCC
AGGCAAGGTCCCACTGGAGAGTAATTTTCTGTGGCAGTTACCACAGGGAAAAGGCCTAGGAGTGGTGTGA
GGCCAGGCCTTAAGGGAGGAATCCTTCCTTCCTGAGTAGTGGAGGAGGCCAGCCAGCAGGCCACAACCAG
AAGACCTGTGAGACTGAGCCGGGCCCCAGGAAACTGGTAGGAGAGAGAAGCTCTGCCAGAAGGGGTTTGG
AATTTGGAGGTGCTCAGGAGAAGTACAACCCTATTCCTATCCCCTTATCCCCGTGTAAGAAAAAACCGGT
GCTAGCAATTCTACCGGGTAGGGGAGGCGCTTTTCCCAAGGCAGTCTGGAGCATGCGCTTTAGCAGCCCC
GCTGGGCACTTGGCGCTACACAAGTGGCCTCTGGCCTCGCACACATTCCACATCCACCGGTAGGCGCCAA
CCGGCTCCGTTCTTTGGTGGCCCCTTCGCGCCACCTTCTACTCCTCCCCTAGTCAGGAAGTTCCCCCCCG
CCCCGCAGCTCGCGTCGTGCAGGACGTGACAAATGGAAGTAGCACGTCTCACTAGTCTCGTGCAGATGGA
CAGCACCGCTGAGCAATGGAAGCGGGTAGGCCTTTGGGGCAGCGGCCAATAGCAGCTTTGCTCCTTCGCT
TTCTGGGCTCAGAGGCTGGGAAGGGGTGGGTCCGGGGGCGGGCTCAGGGGCGGGCTCAGGGGCGGGGCGG
GCGCCCGAAGGTCCTCCGGAGGCCCGGCATTCTGCACGCTTCAAAAGCGCACGTCTGCCGCGCTGTTCTC
CTCTTCCTCATCTCCGGGCCTTTCGACCTGCAGCCAACGCCACCATGGGGACCGAGTACAAGCCCACGGT
GCGCCTCGCCACCCGCGACGACGTCCCCCGGGCCGTACGCACCCTCGCCGCCGCGTTCGCCGACTACCCC
GCCACGCGCCACACCGTCGACCCGGACCGCCACATCGAGCGGGTCACCGAGCTGCAAGAACTCTTCCTCA
CGCGCGTCGGGCTCGACATCGGCAAGGTGTGGGTCGCGGACGACGGCGCCGCGGTGGCGGTCTGGACCAC
GCCGGAGAGCGTCGAAGCGGGGGCGGTGTTCGCCGAGATCGGCCCGCGCATGGCCGAGTTGAGCGGTTCC
CGGCTGGCCGCGCAGCAACAGATGGAAGGCCTCCTGGCGCCGCACCGGCCCAAGGAGCCCGCGTGGTTCC
TGGCCACCGTCGGCGTCTCGCCCGACCACCAGGGCAAGGGTCTGGGCAGCGCCGTCGTGCTCCCCGGAGT
GGAGGCGGCCGAGCGCGCCGGGGTGCCCGCCTTCCTGGAGACCTCCGCGCCCCGCAACCTCCCCTTCTAC
GAGCGGCTCGGCTTCACCGTCACCGCCGACGTCGAGGTGCCCGAAGGACCGCGCACCTGGTGCATGACCC
GCAAGCCCGGTGCCATCGATGCCACTAACTTCTCCCTGTTGAAACAAGCAGGGGATGTCGAAGAGAATCC
CGGGCCAATGGTGAGCAAGGGCGAGGAGCTGTTCACCGGGGTGGTGCCCATCCTGGTCGAGCTGGACGGC
GACGTAAACGGCCACAAGTTCAGCGTGTCCGGCGAGGGCGAGGGCGATGCCACCTACGGCAAGCTGACCC
TGAAGTTCATCTGCACCACCGGCAAGCTGCCCGTGCCCTGGCCCACCCTCGTGACCACCCTGACCTACGG
CGTGCAGTGCTTCAGCCGCTACCCCGACCACATGAAGCAGCACGACTTCTTCAAGTCCGCCATGCCCGAA
GGCTACGTCCAGGAGCGCACCATCTTCTTCAAGGACGACGGCAACTACAAGACCCGCGCCGAGGTGAAGT
TCGAGGGCGACACCCTGGTGAACCGCATCGAGCTGAAGGGCATCGACTTCAAGGAGGACGGCAACATCCT
GGGGCACAAGCTGGAGTACAACTACAACAGCCACAACGTCTATATCATGGCCGACAAGCAGAAGAACGGC
ATCAAGGTGAACTTCAAGATCCGCCACAACATCGAGGACGGCAGCGTGCAGCTCGCCGACCACTACCAGC
AGAACACCCCCATCGGCGACGGCCCCGTGCTGCTGCCCGACAACCACTACCTGAGCACCCAGTCCGCCCT
GAGCAAAGACCCCAACGAGAAGCGCGATCACATGGTCCTGCTGGAGTTCGTGACCGCCGCCGGGATCACT
CTCGGCATGGACGAGCTGTACAAGTAATTAATTAAGCTCGCTGATCAGCCTCGACTGTGCCTTCTAGTTG
CCAGCCATCTGTTGTTTGCCCCTCCCCCGTGCCTTCCTTGACCCTGGAAGGTGCCACTCCCACTGTCCTT
TCCTAATAAAATGAGGAAATTGCATCGCATTGTCTGAGTAGGTGTCATTCTATTCTGGGGGGTGGGGTGG
GGCAGGACAGCAAGGGGGAGGATTGGGAAGACAATAGCAGGCATGCTGGGGATGCGGTGGGCTCTATGGC
TTCTGAGGCGCGCCCTCGAGACTTTCCTCTTCTCATTTTGTTCTTAAGTTCCTAACTTTGTAGCATAAGT
TTAATAAATGTTTCACTTGCAAACTGTTAATGTCATTTTGCTTTAGTAACCTGTCTCCAAGGTAAATTCT
CTCTGCCTAGCCCTCCTTGCCACGGGAACAAGCGGGGAAAGCCCACTTGTTCCCACTTCCCAGGGCAAGG
GAAGGAGGAGCCGCATGTGAGAATTCTCACATGCGATGCGTGCGTGCAAGAATTCTCGCACGTGGTCCCC
CAGCTTTGTACACACACACACGGGTCCTTGTAGGGGGCAGTGGTGGGGCCCCCAACATCACACCTGCCCC
AGGCCCCATAAACCCTCTGGGCAGCCCTGTTTCCTTGGGGCCCCTCGAGACGGATGAGGAGTTGCTTCTT
ATGGATGAGCAAAGAAAGTGGTTTCTTGAGATGGAATCTACTCCTGGTGAAGATGCTGTGAACATTGTTG
AAATGACAACAAAGGATTTAGAATATTACATAAACTTAGTTGATAAAGCAGCGGCAGGGTTTGAGAGGAT
TGACTCCAATTTTGAAAGAAGTTCTACTGTGGGTAAAATGCTATCAAACAGCATCGCATGCTACAGAGAA
ATCTTTCGTGAAAGGAAGAGTCAATCGATGCGGCAAACTTCATTGTTGTCTTATTTTAAGAAATTGCCAC
AGCCACCCCAACCTTCAGCAACCACCACCCTGATCAGTCAGCAGCCATCAACATCGAGGCAAGACCCTCC
ACCAGCAAAAAGATTACGACTCGCTGAAGGCTCAGATGATCGTTAGCATTTTTTAGCAATAAAGTATTTT
TAAATTAAGGTATGTACATTGTTTTTTAGACATAATGCTATTGCACACTTAATAGACTACAGTATAGTGT
AAACATAACTTTTATATGCACTGGGAAACCAAAAAATTCGTGTGACTCGCTTTATTGCGATATTCGCTTT
ATTGCGGTGGTCTGGAACCGAACCCGCAATATCTCCGAGGTATGCCTGTAGGGCCCAGAGACGGAGTCAC
TGCCAACCGAGACGGTCATAGCTGTTTCCTGTGTGCCGCTTCCTCGCTCACTGACTCGCTGCGCTCGGTC
GTTCGGCTGCGGCGAGCGGTATCAGCTCACTCAAAGGCGGTAATACGGTTACCCACAGAATCAGGGGATA
ACGCAGGAAAGAACATGTGAGCAAAAGGCCAGCAAAAGGCCAGGAACCGTAAAAAGGCCGCGTTGCTGGC
GTTTTTCCATAGGCTCCGCCCCCCTGACGAGCATCACAAAAATCGACGCTCAAGTCAGAGGTGGCGAAAC
CCGACAGGACTATAAAGATACCAGGCGTTTCCCCCTGGAAGCTCCCTCGTGCGCTCTCCTGTTCCGACCC
TGCCGCTTACCGGATACCTGTCCGCCTTTCTCCCTTCGGGAAGCGTGGCGCTTTCTCATAGCTCACGCTG
TAGGTATCTCAGTTCGGTGTAGGTCGTTCGCTCCAAGCTGGGCTGTGTGCACGAACCCCCCGTTCAGCCC
GACCGCTGCGCCTTATCCGGTAACTATCGTCTTGAGTCCAACCCGGTAAGACACGACTTATCGCCACTGG
CAGCAGCCACTGGTAACAGGATTAGCAGAGCGAGGTATGTAGGCGGTGCTACAGAGTTCTTGAAGTGGTG
GCCTAACTACGGCTACACTAGAAGAACAGTATTTGGTATCTGCGCTCTGCTGAAGCCAGTTACCTTCGGA
AAAAGAGTTGGTAGCTCTTGATCCGGCAAACAAACCACCGCTGGTAGCGGTGGTTTTTTTGTTTGCAAGC
AGCAGATTACGCGCAGAAAAAAAGGATCTCAAGAAGATCCTTTGATCTTTTCTACGGGGTCTGACGCTCA
GTGGAACGAAAACTCACGTTAAGGGATTTTGGTCATGAGATTATCAAAAAGGATCTTCACCTAGATCCTT
TTAAATTAAAAATGAAGTTTTAAATCAATCTAAAGTATATATGAGTAAACTTGGTCTGACAGTTACCAAT
GCTTAATCAGTGAGGCACCTATCTCAGCGATCTGTCTCTTTCGTTCATCCATAGTTGCCTGACTCCCCGT
CGTGTAGATAACTACGATACGGGAGGGCTTACCATCTGGCCCCAGTGCTGCAATAATACCGCGGGACCCA
CGCTCACCGGCTCCAGATTTATCAGCAATAAACCAGCCAGCCGGAAGGGCCGAGCGCAGAAGTGGTCCTG
CAACTTTATCCGCCTCCATCCAGTCTATTAATTGTTGCCGGGAAGCTAGAGTAAGTAGTTCGCCAGTTAA
TAGTTTGCGCAACGTTGTTGCCATCGCTACAGGCATCGTGGTATCACGCTCGTCGTTTGGTATGGCTTCA
TTCAGCTCCGGTTCCCAACGATCAAGGCGAGTTACATGATCCCCCATGTTGCGCAAAAAAGCGGTTAGCT
CCTTCGGTCCTCCGATCGTTGTCAGAAGTAAGTTGGCCGCCGTGTTATCACTCATGGTTATGGCAGCACT
ACATAATTCTCTTACTGTCATGCCATCCGTAAGATGCTTTTCTGTGACTGGTGAGTACTCAACCAAGTCA
TTCTGAGAATAGTGTATGCGGCGACCGAGTTGCTCTTGCCCGGCGTCAATACGGGATAATACCGCGCCAC
ATAGCAGAACTTTAAAAGTGCTCATCATTGGAAAACGTTCTTCGGGGCGAAAACTCTCAAGGATCTTACC
GCTGTTGAGATCCAGTTCGATGTAACCCACTCGTGCACCCAACTGATCTTCAGCATCTTTTACTTTCACC
AGCGTTTCTGGGTGAGCAAAAACAGGAAGGCAAAATGCCGCAAAAAAGGGAATAAGGGCGACACGGAAAT
GTTGAATACTCATACTCTTCCTTTTTCAATATTATTGAAGCATTTATCAGGGTTATTGTCTCATGAGCGG
ATACATATTTGAATGTATTTAG
Features (pLannotate 1.2.2; 10 found; start..end, strand, type, name):
    118..138     -  CDS            lacZα (fragment): LacZα fragment of β-galactosidase; lacZ fragment
    299..376     +  CDS            GVQW1 (fragment): GVQW1_HUMAN - Also known as TIGD1L2. Experimental evidence at transcript level: Swiss-Prot protein existence level 2. From Homo sapiens (Human).
   2046..2545    +  promoter       PGK promoter: mouse phosphoglycerate kinase 1 promoter
   2570..3164    +  CDS            PuroR (fragment): puromycin N-acetyltransferase; pac from Streptomyces alboniger; confers resistance to puromycin
   3228..3947    +  CDS            EGFP: the original enhanced GFP (Yang et al., 1996) mammalian codon-optimized
   3975..4199    +  polyA_signal   bGH poly(A) signal: bovine growth hormone polyadenylation signal
   4616..4681    +  ncRNA          mir-1255: Accession: RF00994 - microRNA mir-1255
   5464..6052    -  rep_origin     ori: high-copy-number ColE1/pMB1/pBR322/pUC origin of replication
   6223..7083    -  CDS            AmpR: β-lactamase; bla; confers resistance to ampicillin, carbenicillin, and related antibiotics
   7084..26      -  promoter       AmpR promoter (across the origin): bla
