[The description below was written by a language model from this plasmid's Addgene catalogue record and pLannotate feature annotations shown in this document.]
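Description:
pMV-Tigger1 is the donor (transposon-carrying) plasmid for the Tigger1 DNA transposon, built on the pMV backbone and catalogued as a mammalian expression vector of about 7.2 kb. It is propagated in E. coli as a high-copy plasmid through a ColE1/pUC-type origin and selected with ampicillin via the β-lactamase gene and its own promoter. A short lacZα remnant is a leftover from the cloning backbone.

The recorded insert is the synthetic terminal inverted repeats (TIRs) of Tigger1, the sequences a cognate transposase recognises in order to excise and reintegrate whatever lies between them. The TIRs are not annotated as such in the generated feature table. However, two hits lie on either side of the reporter cassette: a fragment matching human GVQW1 (also known as TIGD1L2) upstream and a mir-1255 match downstream. These most likely reflect Tigger-derived sequence at the transposon ends rather than deliberately included genes, though the record does not confirm this. Between them sits a mouse PGK promoter followed by a puromycin N-acetyltransferase coding sequence (annotated as a fragment), EGFP and a bGH polyadenylation signal. The short gap between PuroR and EGFP suggests the two are expressed from one transcript through a linker or self-cleaving peptide, but no such element is annotated.

No transposase gene is annotated, so the transposase would presumably be supplied in trans from a separate helper construct. Stable integration of the cargo into mammalian cells could then be scored by puromycin resistance or green fluorescence. This fits the plasmid's origin in a survey of DNA transposon activity in human cells for genome engineering.
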