Addgene plasmid #217247: pMV-Tigger1
Purpose: Donor plasmid of Tigger1 Transposon
Depositing lab: Yong E Zhang. Depositing organization: Institute of Zoology, Chinese Academy of Sciences. Publication: Heterologous survey of 130 DNA transposons in human cells highlights their functional divergence and expands the genome engineering toolbox. Zhang T, Tan S, Tang N, Li Y, Zhang C, Sun J, Guo Y, Gao H, Cai Y, Sun W, Wang C, Fu L, Ma H, Wu Y, Hu X, Zhang X, Gee P, Yan W, Zhao Y, Chen Q, Guo B, Wang H, Zhang YE. Cell. 2024 Jul 11;187(14):3741-3760.e30. doi: 10.1016/j.cell.2024.05.007. Epub 2024 Jun 5. PubMed 38843831.
Backbone
  Vector backbone: pMV
  Vector type: Mammalian Expression
Growth in bacteria
  Bacterial resistance: Ampicillin, 100 μg/mL
  Growth temperature: 37°C
  Growth strain: DH5alpha
  Copy number: High Copy
Gene/Insert
  Gene/Insert name: TIRs of Tigger1 transposon
  Species: Synthetic
  Cloning method: Restriction Enzyme; 5′ cloning site Unknown (unknown if destroyed); 3′ cloning site Unknown (unknown if destroyed)
Terms and licenses: Academic/Nonprofit Terms; Industry Terms: Not Available to Industry
How to cite: pMV-Tigger1 was a gift from Yong E Zhang (Addgene plasmid # 217247 ; http://n2t.net/addgene:217247 ; RRID:Addgene_217247)
